Addgene plasmid #136919: pCMV-BE4max-NRTH
Purpose: Expresses BE4max-NRTH in mammalian cells
Depositing lab: David Liu. Depositing organization: Broad Institute. Publication: Continuous evolution of SpCas9 variants compatible with non-G PAMs. Miller SM, Wang T, Randolph PB, Arbab M, Shen MW, Huang TP, Matuszek Z, Newby GA, Rees HA, Liu DR. Nat Biotechnol. 2020 Apr;38(4):471-481. doi: 10.1038/s41587-020-0412-8. Epub 2020 Feb 10. PubMed 32042170.
Backbone
  Vector backbone: pBR322 CMV
  Vector type: Mammalian Expression, CRISPR
Growth in bacteria
  Bacterial resistance: Ampicillin, 100 μg/mL
  Growth temperature: 37°C
  Growth strain: Mach1
  Copy number: High Copy
Gene/Insert
  Gene/Insert name: BE4max-NRTH
  Species: Synthetic; TadA is from E.coli (synthetic gene block, mammalian codon optimized), Cas9 is S. pyogenes (mammalian codon optimized)
  Mutation: see manuscript
  Promoter: CMV
  Cloning method: Ligation Independent Cloning
Terms and licenses: Academic/Nonprofit Terms; Industry Terms: Not Available to Industry
Depositor comments: Insert has leaky expression during bacterial propagation and can result in a higher than expected spontaneous mutation rate. The insert should always be sequence validated before use.
How to cite: pCMV-BE4max-NRTH was a gift from David Liu (Addgene plasmid # 136919 ; http://n2t.net/addgene:136919 ; RRID:Addgene_136919)
