[The description below was written by a language model from this plasmid's Addgene catalogue record and pLannotate feature annotations shown in this document.]
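Description:
pCMV-BE4max-NRTH is a mammalian expression plasmid of about 9 kb encoding a cytosine base editor built on an evolved SpCas9 variant. The backbone is listed as pBR322 CMV. It replicates in E. coli at high copy from a ColE1/pUC-type origin and is selected with ampicillin through the β-lactamase gene and its own promoter. Small remnants of lac regulatory elements, an SV40 promoter fragment and a bom fragment are also annotated in the backbone, and they appear to be vestigial.

The payload is a single open reading frame driven by the human CMV immediate-early enhancer and promoter and terminated by the bovine growth hormone polyadenylation signal. A T7 promoter lies just upstream of the coding region and could support in vitro transcription. The annotated fusion runs from rat APOBEC1 cytidine deaminase, through mammalian codon-optimized Streptococcus pyogenes Cas9, to the uracil glycosylase inhibitor (UGI) from phage PBS2. One UGI copy is annotated, and an unannotated gap between Cas9 and that feature leaves room for further sequence. In this design, a guide RNA supplied separately directs Cas9 to a target site, the deaminase converts cytosine to uracil, and UGI blocks uracil excision so that the edit resolves as C-to-T.

The "NRTH" name and the associated publication on non-G PAM variants indicate an altered PAM preference, but the record refers to the manuscript for the specific mutations. The catalogue species field mentions TadA, whereas the feature table shows APOBEC1, which fits a BE4max cytosine editor. The depositor notes that leaky bacterial expression of the insert can raise the spontaneous mutation rate, so the insert should be sequence-verified before use.
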