Features (pLannotate 1.2.2; 17 found; start..end, strand, type, name):
      1..380     +  enhancer       CMV enhancer: human cytomegalovirus immediate early enhancer
    381..584     +  promoter       CMV promoter: human cytomegalovirus (CMV) immediate early promoter
    626..644     +  promoter       T7 promoter: promoter for bacteriophage T7 RNA polymerase
    715..1398    +  CDS            Apobec1: ABEC1_RAT - Experimental evidence at protein level: Swiss-Prot protein existence level 1. Catalytic component of the apolipoprotein B mRNA editing enzyme complex which is responsible for the postranscriptional editing of a CAA codon for Gln to a UAA codon for stop in the APOB mRNA. May also play a role in the epigenetic regulation of gene expression by participating in DNA demethylation. From Rattus norvegicus (Rat).
   1495..5591    +  CDS            Cas9 (fragment): Cas9 (Csn1) endonuclease from the Streptococcus pyogenes Type II CRISPR/Cas system generates RNA-guided double strand breaks in DNA
   5905..6153    +  CDS            UGI: UNGI_BPPB2 - Experimental evidence at protein level: Swiss-Prot protein existence level 1. This protein binds specifically and reversibly to the host uracil-DNA glycosylase, preventing removal of uracil residues from PBS2 DNA by the host uracil-excision repair system. From Bacillus phage PBS2 (Bacteriophage PBS2).
   6271..6495    +  polyA_signal   bGH poly(A) signal: bovine growth hormone polyadenylation signal
   6499..6520    +  promoter       SV40 promoter (fragment): SV40 enhancer and early promoter
   6525..6541    +  misc_feature   MCS (fragment): pBluescript multiple cloning site
   6590..6606    -  protein_bind   lac operator: The lac repressor binds to the lac operator to inhibit transcription in E. coli. This inhibition can be relieved by adding lactose or isopropyl-β-D-thiogalactopyranoside (IPTG). lac repressor encoded by lacI
   6614..6644    -  promoter       lac promoter: promoter for the E. coli lac operon
   6659..6680    -  protein_bind   CAP binding site: CAP binding activates transcription in the presence of cAMP. E. coli catabolite activator protein
   6693..6785    -  CDS            lacI (fragment): lac repressor; lacI; The lac repressor binds to the lac operator to inhibit transcription in E. coli. This inhibition can be relieved by adding lactose or isopropyl-β-D-thiogalactopyranoside (IPTG).
   6968..7556    -  rep_origin     ori: high-copy-number ColE1/pMB1/pBR322/pUC origin of replication
   7727..8587    -  CDS            AmpR: β-lactamase; bla; confers resistance to ampicillin, carbenicillin, and related antibiotics
   8588..8692    -  promoter       AmpR promoter: bla
   8763..8807    -  misc_feature   bom (fragment): basis of mobility region from pBR322
>Addgene plasmid #136919 | pCMV-BE4max-NRTH | addgene full sequence | sequence record 269629 | Addgene NGS Result
GACATTGATTATTGACTAGTTATTAATAGTAATCAATTACGGGGTCATTAGTTCATAGCCCATATATGGA
GTTCCGCGTTACATAACTTACGGTAAATGGCCCGCCTGGCTGACCGCCCAACGACCCCCGCCCATTGACG
TCAATAATGACGTATGTTCCCATAGTAACGCCAATAGGGACTTTCCATTGACGTCAATGGGTGGAGTATT
TACGGTAAACTGCCCACTTGGCAGTACATCAAGTGTATCATATGCCAAGTACGCCCCCTATTGACGTCAA
TGACGGTAAATGGCCCGCCTGGCATTATGCCCAGTACATGACCTTATGGGACTTTCCTACTTGGCAGTAC
ATCTACGTATTAGTCATCGCTATTACCATGGTGATGCGGTTTTGGCAGTACATCAATGGGCGTGGATAGC
GGTTTGACTCACGGGGATTTCCAAGTCTCCACCCCATTGACGTCAATGGGAGTTTGTTTTGGCACCAAAA
TCAACGGGACTTTCCAAAATGTCGTAACAACTCCGCCCCATTGACGCAAATGGGCGGTAGGCGTGTACGG
TGGGAGGTCTATATAAGCAGAGCTGGTTTAGTGAACCGTCAGATCCGCTAGAGATCCGCGGCCGTTAATA
CGACTCACTATAGGGAGAGCCGCCACCATGAAACGGACAGCCGACGGAAGCGAGTTCGAGTCACCAAAGA
AGAAGCGGAAAGTCTCCTCAGAGACTGGGCCTGTCGCCGTCGATCCAACCCTGCGCCGCCGGATTGAACC
TCACGAGTTTGAAGTGTTCTTTGACCCCCGGGAGCTGAGAAAGGAGACATGCCTGCTGTACGAGATCAAC
TGGGGAGGCAGGCACTCCATCTGGAGGCACACCTCTCAGAACACAAATAAGCACGTGGAGGTGAACTTCA
TCGAGAAGTTTACCACAGAGCGGTACTTCTGCCCCAATACCAGATGTAGCATCACATGGTTTCTGAGCTG
GTCCCCTTGCGGAGAGTGTAGCAGGGCCATCACCGAGTTCCTGTCCAGATATCCACACGTGACACTGTTT
ATCTACATCGCCAGGCTGTATCACCACGCAGACCCAAGGAATAGGCAGGGCCTGCGCGATCTGATCAGCT
CCGGCGTGACCATCCAGATCATGACAGAGCAGGAGTCCGGCTACTGCTGGCGGAACTTCGTGAATTATTC
TCCTAGCAACGAGGCCCACTGGCCTAGGTACCCACACCTGTGGGTGCGCCTGTACGTGCTGGAGCTGTAT
TGCATCATCCTGGGCCTGCCCCCTTGTCTGAATATCCTGCGGAGAAAGCAGCCCCAGCTGACCTTCTTTA
CAATCGCCCTGCAGTCTTGTCACTATCAGAGGCTGCCACCCCACATCCTGTGGGCCACAGGCCTGAAGTC
TGGAGGATCTAGCGGAGGATCCTCTGGCAGCGAGACACCAGGAACAAGCGAGTCAGCAACACCAGAGAGC
AGTGGCGGCAGCAGCGGCGGCAGCGACAAGAAGTACAGCATCGGCCTGACCATCGGCACCAACTCTGTGG
GCTGGGCCGTGATCACCGACGAGTACAAGGTGCCCAGCAAGAAATTCAAGGTGCTGGGCAACACCGACCG
GCACAGCATCAAGAAGAACCTGATCGGAGCCCTGCTGTTCGACAGCGGCGAAACAGCCGAGGCCACCCGG
CTGAAGAGAACCGCCAGAAGAAGATACACCAGACGGAAGAACCGGATCTGCTATCTGCAAGAGATCTTCA
GCAACGAGATGGCCAAGGTGGACGACAGCTTCTTCCACAGACTGGAAGAGTCCTTCCTGGTGGAAGAGGA
TAAGAAGCACGAGCGGCACCCCATCTTCGGCAACATCGTGGACGAGGTGGCCTACCACGAGAAGTACCCC
ACCATCTACCACCTGAGAAAGAAACTGGTGGACAGCACCGACAAGGCCGACCTGCGGCTGATCTATCTGG
CCCTGGCCCACATGATCAAGTTCCGGGGCCACTTCCTGATCGAGGGCGACCTGAACCCCGACAACAGCGA
CGTGGACAAGCTGTTCATCCAGCTGGTGCAGACCTACAACCAGCTGTTCGAGGAAAACCCCATCAACGCC
AGCGGCGTGGACGCCAAGGCCATCCTGTCTGCCAGACTGAGCAAGAGCAGACGGCTGGAAAATCTGATCG
CCCAGCTGCCCGGCGAGAAGAAGAATGGCCTGTTCGGAAACCTGATTGCCCTGAGCCTGGGCCTGACCCC
CAACTTCAAGAGCAACTTCGACCTGGCCGAGGATGCCAAACTGCAGCTGAGCAAGGACACCTACGACGAC
GACCTGGACAACCTGCTGGCCCAGATCGGCGACCAGTACGCCGACCTGTTTCTGGCCGCCAAGAACCTGT
CCGACGCCATCCTGCTGAGCGACATCCTGAGAGTGAACACCGAGATCACCAAGGCCCCCCTGAGCGCCTC
TATGGTGAAGAGATACGACGAGCACCACCAGGACCTGACCCTGCTGAAAGCTCTCGTGCGGCAGCAGCTG
CCTGAGAAGTACAAAGAGATTTTCTTCGACCAGAGCAAGAACGGCTACGCCGGCTACATTGACGGCGGAG
CCAGCCAGGAAGAGTTCTACAAGTTCATCAAGCCCATCCTGGAAAAGATGGACGGCACCGAGGAACTGCT
CGTGAAGCTGAACAGAGAGGACCTGCTGCGGAAGCAGCGGACCTTCGACAACGGCATTATCCCCCACCAG
ATCCACCTGGGAGAGCTGCACGCCATTCTGCGGCGGCAGGGCGATTTTTACCCATTCCTGAAGGACAACC
GGGAAAAGATCGAGAAGATCCTGACCTTCCGCATCCCCTACTACGTGGGCCCTCTGGCCAGGGGAAACAG
CAGATTCGCCTGGATGACCAGAAAGAGCGAGGAAACCATCACCCCCTGGAACTTCGAGGAAGTGGTGGAC
AAGGGCGCTTCCGCCCAGAGCTTCATCGAGCGGATGACCAACTTCGATAAGAACCTGCCCAACGAGAAGG
TGCTGCCCAAGCACAGCCTGCTGTACGAGTACTTCACCGTGTATAACGAGCTGACCAAAGTGAAATACGT
GACCGAGGGAATGAGAAAGCCCGCCTTCCTGAGCGGCGAGCAGAAAAAGGCCATCGTGGACCTGCTGTTC
AAGACCAACCGGAAAGTGACCGTGAAGCAGCTGAAAGAGGACTACTTCAAGAAAATCGAGTGCTTCGACT
CCGTGGAAATCTCCGGCGTGGAAGATCGGTTCAACGCCTCCCTGGGCACATACCACGATCTGCTGAAAAT
TATCAAGGACAAGGACTTCCTGGACAATGAGGAAAACGAGGACATTCTGGAAGATATCGTGCTGACCCTG
ACACTGTTTGAGGACAGAGAGATGATCGAGGAACGGCTGAAAACCTATGCCCACCTGTTCGACGACAAAG
TGATGAAGCAGCTGAAGCGGCTGAGATACACCGGCTGGGGCAGGCTGAGCCGGAAGCTGATCAACGGCAT
CCGGGACAAGCAGTCCGGCAAGACAATCCTGGATTTCCTGAAGTCCGACGGCTTCGCCAACAGAAACTTC
ATGCAGCTGATCCACGACGACAGCCTGACCTTTAAAGAGGACATCCAGAAAGCCCAGGTGTCCGGCCAGG
GCGATAGCCTGCACGAGCACATTGCCAATCTGGCCGGCAGCCCCGCCATTAAGAAGGGCATCCTGCAGAC
AGTGAAGGTGGTGGACGAGCTCGTGAAAGTGATGGGCGGCCACAAGCCCGAGAACATCGTGATCGAAATG
GCCAGAGAGAACCAGACCACCCAGAAGGGACAGAAGAACAGCCGCGAGAGAATGAAGCGGATCGAAGAGG
GCATCAAAGAGCTGGGCAGCCAGATCCTGAAAGAACACCCCGTGGAAAACACCCAGCTGCAGAACGAGAA
GCTGTACCTGTACTACCTGCAGAATGGGCGGGATATGTACGTGGACCAGGAACTGGACATCAACCGGCTG
TCCGACTACGATGTGGACCATATCGTGCCTCAGAGCTTTCTGAAGGACGACTCCATCGACAACAAGGTGC
TGACCAGAAGCGACAAGAACCGGGGCAAGAGCGACAACGTGCCCTCCGAAGAGGTCGTGAAGAAGATGAA
GAACTACTGGCGGCAGCTGCTGAACGCCAAGCTGATTACCCAGAGAAAGTTCGACAATCTGACCAAGGCC
GAAAGAGGCGGCCTGAGCGAACTGGATAAGGCCGGCTTCATCAAGAGACAGCTGGTGGAAACCCGGCAGA
TCACAAAGCACGTGGCACAGATCCTGGACTCCCGGATGAACACTAAGTACGACGAGAATGACAAGCTGAT
CCGGGAAGTGAAAGTGATCACCCTGAAGTCCAAGCTGGTGTCCGATTTCCGGAAGGATTTCCAGTTTTAC
AAAGTGCGCGAGATCAACAACTACCACCACGCCCACGACGCCTACCTGAACGCCGTCGTGGGAACCGCCC
TGATCAAAAAGTACCCTAAGCTGGAAAGCGAGTTCGTGTACGGCGACTACAAGGTGTACGACGTGCGGAA
GATGATCGCCAAGAGCGAGCAGGAAATCGGCAAGGCTACCGCCAAGTACTTCTTCTACAGCAACATCATG
AACTTTTTCAAGACCGAGATTACCCTGGCCAACGGCGAGATCCGGAAGCGGCCTCTGATCGAGACAAACG
GCGAAACCGGGGAGATCGTGTGGGATAAGGGCCGGGATTTTGCCACCGTGCGGAAAGTGCTGAGCATGCC
CCAAGTGAATATCGTGAAAAAGACCGAGGTGCAGACAGGCGGCTTCAGCAAAGAGTCTATCCTGCCCAAG
GGCAACAGCGATAAGCTGATCGCCAGAAAGAAGGACTGGGACCCTAAGAAGTACGGCGGCTTCAACAGCC
CCACCGTGGCCTATTCTGTGCTGGTGGTGGCCAAAGTGGAAAAGGGCAAGTCCAAGAAACTGAAGAGTGT
GAAAGAGCTGCTGGGGATCACCATCATGGAAAGAAGCAGCTTCGAGAAGAATCCCATCGGCTTTCTGGAA
GCCAAGGGCTACAAAGAAGTGAAAAAGGACCTGATCATCAAGCTGCCTAAGTACTCCCTGTTCGAGCTGG
AAAACGGCCGGAAGAGAATGCTGGCCTCTGCCAGCGTGCTGCATAAGGGAAACGAACTGGCCCTGCCCTC
CAAATATGTGAACTTCCTGTACCTGGCCAGCCACTATGAGAAGCTGAAGGGCTCCAGCGAGGATAATAAA
CAGAAACAGCTGTTTGTGGAACAGCACAAGCACTACCTGGACGAGATCATCGAGCAGATCAGCGAGTTCT
CCAAGAGAGTGATCCTGGCCGACGCTAATCTGGACAAAGTGCTGTCCGCCTACAACAAGCACCGGGATAA
GCCCATCAGAGAGCAGGCCGAGAATATCATCCACCTGTTTACCCTGACCAATCTGGGAGCCAGCGCCGCC
TTCAAGTACTTTGACACCACCATCGGCCGGAAGCTGTACACCAGCACCAAAGAGGTGCTGGACGCCACCC
TGATCCACCAGAGCATCACCGGCCTGTACGAGACACGGATCGACCTGTCTCAGCTGGGAGGTGACAGCGG
CGGGAGCGGCGGGAGCGGGGGGAGCACTAATCTGAGCGACATCATTGAGAAGGAGACTGGGAAACAGCTG
GTCATTCAGGAGTCCATCCTGATGCTGCCTGAGGAGGTGGAGGAAGTGATCGGCAACAAGCCAGAGTCTG
ACATCCTGGTGCACACCGCCTACGACGAGTCCACAGATGAGAATGTGATGCTGCTGACCTCTGACGCCCC
CGAGTATAAGCCTTGGGCCCTGGTCATCCAGGATTCTAACGGCGAGAATAAGATCAAAATGCTGAGCGGA
GGATCCGGAGGATCTGGAGGCAGCACCAACCTGTCTGACATCATCGAGAAGGAGACAGGCAAGCAGCTGG
TCATCCAGGAGAGCATCCTGATGCTGCCCGAAGAAGTCGAAGAAGTGATCGGAAACAAGCCTGAGAGCGA
TATCCTGGTCCATACCGCCTACGACGAGAGTACCGACGAAAATGTGATGCTGCTGACATCCGACGCCCCA
GAGTATAAGCCCTGGGCTCTGGTCATCCAGGATTCCAACGGAGAGAACAAAATCAAAATGCTGTCTGGCG
GCTCAAAAAGAACCGCCGACGGCAGCGAATTCGAGCCCAAGAAGAAGAGGAAAGTCTAACCGGTCATCAT
CACCATCACCATTGAGTTTAAACCCGCTGATCAGCCTCGACTGTGCCTTCTAGTTGCCAGCCATCTGTTG
TTTGCCCCTCCCCCGTGCCTTCCTTGACCCTGGAAGGTGCCACTCCCACTGTCCTTTCCTAATAAAATGA
GGAAATTGCATCGCATTGTCTGAGTAGGTGTCATTCTATTCTGGGGGGTGGGGTGGGGCAGGACAGCAAG
GGGGAGGATTGGGAAGACAATAGCAGGCATGCTGGGGATGCGGTGGGCTCTATGGCTTCTGAGGCGGAAA
GAACCAGCTGGGGCTCGATACCGTCGACCTCTAGCTAGAGCTTGGCGTAATCATGGTCATAGCTGTTTCC
TGTGTGAAATTGTTATCCGCTCACAATTCCACACAACATACGAGCCGGAAGCATAAAGTGTAAAGCCTAG
GGTGCCTAATGAGTGAGCTAACTCACATTAATTGCGTTGCGCTCACTGCCCGCTTTCCAGTCGGGAAACC
TGTCGTGCCAGCTGCATTAATGAATCGGCCAACGCGCGGGGAGAGGCGGTTTGCGTATTGGGCGCTCTTC
CGCTTCCTCGCTCACTGACTCGCTGCGCTCGGTCGTTCGGCTGCGGCGAGCGGTATCAGCTCACTCAAAG
GCGGTAATACGGTTATCCACAGAATCAGGGGATAACGCAGGAAAGAACATGTGAGCAAAAGGCCAGCAAA
AGGCCAGGAACCGTAAAAAGGCCGCGTTGCTGGCGTTTTTCCATAGGCTCCGCCCCCCTGACGAGCATCA
CAAAAATCGACGCTCAAGTCAGAGGTGGCGAAACCCGACAGGACTATAAAGATACCAGGCGTTTCCCCCT
GGAAGCTCCCTCGTGCGCTCTCCTGTTCCGACCCTGCCGCTTACCGGATACCTGTCCGCCTTTCTCCCTT
CGGGAAGCGTGGCGCTTTCTCATAGCTCACGCTGTAGGTATCTCAGTTCGGTGTAGGTCGTTCGCTCCAA
GCTGGGCTGTGTGCACGAACCCCCCGTTCAGCCCGACCGCTGCGCCTTATCCGGTAACTATCGTCTTGAG
TCCAACCCGGTAAGACACGACTTATCGCCACTGGCAGCAGCCACTGGTAACAGGATTAGCAGAGCGAGGT
ATGTAGGCGGTGCTACAGAGTTCTTGAAGTGGTGGCCTAACTACGGCTACACTAGAAGAACAGTATTTGG
TATCTGCGCTCTGCTGAAGCCAGTTACCTTCGGAAAAAGAGTTGGTAGCTCTTGATCCGGCAAACAAACC
ACCGCTGGTAGCGGTGGTTTTTTTGTTTGCAAGCAGCAGATTACGCGCAGAAAAAAAGGATCTCAAGAAG
ATCCTTTGATCTTTTCTACGGGGTCTGACACTCAGTGGAACGAAAACTCACGTTAAGGGATTTTGGTCAT
GAGATTATCAAAAAGGATCTTCACCTAGATCCTTTTAAATTAAAAATGAAGTTTTAAATCAATCTAAAGT
ATATATGAGTAAACTTGGTCTGACAGTTACCAATGCTTAATCAGTGAGGCACCTATCTCAGCGATCTGTC
TATTTCGTTCATCCATAGTTGCCTGACTCCCCGTCGTGTAGATAACTACAATACGGGAGGGCTTACCATC
TGGCCCCAGTGCTGCAATGATACCGCGAGACCCACGCTCACCGGCTCCAGATTTATCAGCAATAAACCAG
CCAGCCGGAAGGGCCGAGCGCAGAAGTGGTCCTGCAACTTTATCCGCCTCCATCCAGTCTATTAATTGTT
GCCGGGAAGCTAGAGTAAGTAGTTCGCCAGTTAATAGTTTGCGCAACGTTGTTGCCATTGCTACAGGCAT
CGTGGTGTCACGCTCGTCGTTTGGTATGGCTTCATTCAGCTCCGGTTCCCAACGATCAAGGCGAGTTACA
TGATCCCCCATGTTGTGCAAAAAAGCGGTTAGCTCCTTCGGTCCTCCGATCGTTGTCAGAAGTAAGTTGG
CCGCAGTGTTATCACTCATGGTTATGGCAGCACTGCATAATTCTCTTACTGTCATGCCATCCGTAAGATG
CTTTTCTGTGACTGGTGAGTACTCAACCAAGTCATTCTGAGAATAGTGTATGCGGCGACCGAGTTGCTCT
TGCCCGGCGTCAATACGGGATAATACCGCGCCACATAGCAGAACTTTAAAAGTGCTCATCATTGGAAAAC
GTTCTTCGGGGCGAAAACTCTCAAGGATCTTACCGCTGTTGAGATCCAGTTCGATGTAACCCACTCGTGC
ACCCAACTGATCTTCAGCATCTTTTACTTTCACCAGCGTTTCTGGGTGAGCAAAAACAGGAAGGCAAAAT
GCCGCAAAAAAGGGAATAAGGGCGACACGGAAATGTTGAATACTCATACTCTTCCTTTTTCAATATTATT
GAAGCATTTATCAGGGTTATTGTCTCATGAGCGGATACATATTTGAATGTATTTAGAAAAATAAACAAAT
AGGGGTTCCGCGCACATTTCCCCGAAAAGTGCCACCTGACGTCGACGGATCGGGAGATCGATCTCCCGAT
CCCCTAGGGTCGACTCTCAGTACAATCTGCTCTGATGCCGCATAGTTAAGCCAGTATCTGCTCCCTGCTT
GTGTGTTGGAGGTCGCTGAGTAGTGCGCGAGCAAAATTTAAGCTACAACAAGGCAAGGCTTGACCGACAA
TTGCATGAAGAATCTGCTTAGGGTTAGGCGTTTTGCGCTGCTTCGCGATGTACGGGCCAGATATACGCGT
T
